Addgene plasmid #24788: PrbC10
Depositing lab: David Baker. Depositing organization: University of Washington. Publication: A de novo protein binding pair by computational design and directed evolution. Karanicolas J, Corn JE, Chen I, Joachimiak LA, Dym O, Peck SH, Albeck S, Unger T, Hu W, Liu G, Delbecq S, Montelione GT, Spiegel CP, Liu DR, Baker D. Mol Cell. 2011 Apr 22;42(2):250-60. Epub 2011 Mar 31. 10.1016/j.molcel.2011.03.010 PubMed 21458342.
Backbone
  Vector backbone: pET29LIC
  Backbone manufacturer: Novagen
  Backbone size w/o insert (bp): 5370
  Vector type: Bacterial Expression
Growth in bacteria
  Bacterial resistance: Ampicillin, 100 μg/mL
  Growth temperature: 37°C
  Growth strain: DH5alpha
  Copy number: High Copy
Gene/Insert
  Gene/Insert name: Prb
  Species: synthetic
  Insert size (bp): 495
  Mutation: Ile75Val, Asp83Asn, Leu122Pro, and Glu135Lys
  Tag / fusion protein: His (N terminal on backbone)
  Cloning method: Restriction Enzyme; 5′ cloning site NdeI (not destroyed); 3′ cloning site XhoI (destroyed during cloning)
  Sequencing primers: 5′ T7; 3′ T7
Terms and licenses: Academic/Nonprofit Terms; Industry Terms: Not Available to Industry
How to cite: PrbC10 was a gift from David Baker (Addgene plasmid # 24788 ; http://n2t.net/addgene:24788 ; RRID:Addgene_24788)
