[The description below was written by a language model from this plasmid's Addgene catalogue record.]
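Description:
PrbC10 is a bacterial expression plasmid built on the Novagen pET29LIC backbone (about 5.4 kb without insert) and carrying a roughly 495 bp synthetic open reading frame encoding a variant of Prb. The associated publication concerns a de novo protein binding pair produced by computational design and then improved by directed evolution. This clone carries four substitutions, Ile75Val, Asp83Asn, Leu122Pro and Glu135Lys, presumably arising from that evolution, although the record does not explain what each change does or name the binding partner. The insert was placed between NdeI and XhoI sites, with the NdeI site retained and the XhoI site destroyed during cloning. The protein is expressed with an N-terminal His tag supplied by the backbone, which allows purification by immobilised metal affinity chromatography.

No feature table accompanies the entry, so the regulatory elements are not explicitly listed. pET-series vectors normally drive expression from a T7 promoter, requiring a host strain that supplies T7 RNA polymerase, and the use of T7 sequencing primers on both sides of the insert is consistent with that arrangement. The plasmid is recorded as high copy, is maintained in a standard cloning strain (DH5alpha), and is selected with ampicillin. This is worth noting, because pET29 vectors are generally kanamycin resistant, so the listed marker should be checked against the sequence. The origin of replication is not stated. The construct is suited to producing recombinant Prb variant protein in E. coli for binding, biophysical or structural studies of the designed interaction.
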