>Addgene plasmid #24788 | PrbC10 | depositor partial sequence | sequence record 11507 | Author sequence
ATGAAATCTTCTCACCATCACCATCACCATGAAAACCTGTACTTCCAATCCAATGCAATGGGATCCACCC
GTCCGATTGATGGTCTGACGGACGAAGATATCCGCGAGATTCTGACTCGTTATAAAAAGATCGCTCTGGT
GGGGGCCTCTCCGAAACCGGAACGCGACGCAAATATTGTTATGAAATATCTGCTGGAGCATGGCTATGAT
GTCTACCCGGTAAACCCGAATTATGAAGAAGTGCTGGGCCGCAAGTGCTACCCGAGTGTTCTGGACATCC
CGGATAAAGTTGAGGTCGTAGATCTGTTTGTGAACCCGGCTAAAGCGTGGCGCTTCGTTGTCTATGCCAT
CAAGAAAGGGGCAAAAGTGGTATGGTTTCAGTACAACACATATTATCCGCTGGCTGCGCGTCAAGCCAAG
GAAGCAGGCCCGATTATCGTTGCTAATCGCTGTATGATGCGTGAGCACGAACGCCTGCTGGGCGAAAAAT
AATAA
