>Addgene plasmid #24788 | PrbC10 | addgene partial sequence | sequence record 30907 | 24788 with T7
CTCTGTGCGGCTCGGAGAGCTCTTTATTAAGCGGCCGCCCTGCAGGACTCGAGTTCTAGAANCAATTTTG
TTTAACTTTAAGAAGGAGATATACATATGAAATCTTCTCACCATCACCATCACCATGAAAACCTGTACTT
CCAATCCAATGCAATGGGATCCACCCGTCCGATTGATGGTCTGACGGACGAAGATATCCGCGAGATTCTG
ACTCGTTATAAAAAGATCGCTCTGGTGGGGGCCTCTCCGAAACCGGAACGCGACGCAAATATTGTTATGA
AATATCTGCTGGAGCATGGCTATGATGTCTACCCGGTAAACCCGAATTATGAAGAAGTGCTGGGCCGCAA
GTGCTACCCGAGTGTTCTGGACATCCCGGATAAAGTTGAGGTCGTAGATCTGTTTGTGAACCCGGCTAAA
GCGTGGCGCTTCGTTGTCTATGCCATCAAGAAAGGGGCAAAAGTGGTATGGTTTCAGTACAACACATATT
ATCCGCTGGCTGCGCGTCAAGCCAAGGAAGCAGGCCCGATTATCGTTGCTAATCGCTGTATGATGCGTGA
GCACGAACGCCTGCTGGGCGAAAAATAATAACATTGGAAGTGGATAACGGATCCGCGATCGCGGCGCGCC
ACCTGGTGGCCGGCCGGTACCACGCGTGCGCGCTGATCCGGCTGCTAACAAAGCCCGAAAGGAAGCTGAG
TTGGCTGCTGCCACCGCTGAGCAATAACTAGCATAACCCCTTGGGGCCTCTAAACGGGTCTTGAGGGGTT
TTTTGCTGAAAGGAGGAACTATATCCGGATATCCACAGGACGGGTGTGGTCGCCATGATCGCGTAGTCGA
TAGTGGCTCC
